>Addgene plasmid #35966 | pg50-2.11 (#65) | addgene partial sequence | sequence record 51478 | T7 5'-TAATACGACTCACTATAGGG-3'
TCCTGGACCTACTTTTTTTCTTTATTTCCAGACAGGCCTGCAACACCTCCATTCTTCTCACGGCCTCCAA
CTATATCCTAAAGGGCCCCATATAAGCGTCTCCTTCCCATCCAATCTCAAGACAAATTACCTTCTTCTTA
GCCTATTTTCCCTAACAAAATGTTTACTCTAACACTTTCTTCATTGTTGTGACAGTAACATCACACTGAG
GAACTGAAGAAGTATTTCTTAAACATTTTATCCTCCACTTTAATGCTTTTCTCTCCATCTATACTATCTC
CCTCTACTCTTTACATCTACTGATTTTCCAAAAGGTTATTCATCCTTCTCAAATGCCACCCTCTTGGTGA
GACCCCTGTCATCTCCCAGAATTGTTCATGGCAACAAACATGTATTTATGGGCTCTTATTAGATAGAGTA
GGGATTCTCTTCCAATGTCTGACAGGTGAGGAGGTTACTCCAAGCAGAGGAAGAGAATATTTTATATGCA
TGGTTGGTTGTGTTTGAACCTTTTCCAATGCCAGGCTTTACCCAAATATATAAGTCGTGTGTGTGTGTGT
GTGTGTGTGTGTGTGTG
