>Addgene plasmid #35966 | pg50-2.11 (#65) | addgene partial sequence | sequence record 51497 | M13pUC-rev 5'-AGCGGATAACAATTTCACACAGG-3'
ACGCCAGCGCGCAATTAACCCTCACTAAAGGGAACAAAAGCTGGAGCTCCACCGCGGTGGCGNCCGCNNG
CTCAATTAACCCTCACTAAAGGGAGTCGACTCGATCCGCTCTCTGCCTGTACCACCCTCTGGCATTTAAT
CACACAATGCTTGGTTTTGTTCTTCAACTTTTCCTGTTATGATGCAGTCCCTGGCTTGTGTAACTATGAG
CTTCAAAAGCAAAGAACGCATCATCTATTTTTGTGTCTCTTCTTCCAAGGACTTAGTGTATCACTTACTG
GCTAAATGCTTGAGACAAAAACAGGGATTAATGAAGAAGAAAGAGAAAGAAAAGGAAGGGAAAGTGCCCA
CAATTACTGACAGGGTTTCAGTAAAGCAGTCTAGAGGGTCAGGTATTTTCCATAGCCATGCCCCAGAGTG
GGTGTTGCCACTTTAGCTGCCCTGGTCTGGCTGAAGGCCAGGACTTGATTGTTGATGGCCCTTCCTTTGC
TGCTAGTCACTGTTAAGTACTGCAGATTTACAGAAAGCTTCATGGAGGTCTGTAAGAAGCCAGAGGTGAT
AACACCAAGATTTAGAGCCACTGACCAGCAGAATGCAGAATGTCCAGGCTATGATCCAGGTTGTAGATCC
TGATCTGACTACTCAAGACTGGTTGAAGGCAAGGTTCACTTGGATTCACTCTATTTGCCAGCAGATGTTT
TA
