[The description below was written by a language model from this plasmid's Addgene catalogue record.]
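Description:
pg50-2.11 (#65) is a genomic subclone of the mouse Tie2 (Tek) locus carried in pBluescript II SK(+), a standard bacterial cloning phagemid of about 3 kb. It is maintained in E. coli under ampicillin selection. Although pBluescript normally replicates from a high-copy pUC-type origin, the record lists this plasmid as low copy and notes that it is unstable, with bacteria frequently losing or rearranging it, which is not unusual for a plasmid carrying such a large genomic insert. No feature table is provided, so the exact layout and orientation of the insert within the polylinker are not documented here.

The insert is roughly 17 kb of mouse genomic DNA described as the Tie2 promoter, first exon and first intron. According to the depositor comments, it includes a 10 kb enhancer fragment that can be released as a NaeI–SalI or NotI fragment, and the presence of this fragment serves as a check that the plasmid has not rearranged. The record lists no reporter gene, tag or mammalian selection marker, so the plasmid is best understood as a source of Tie2 regulatory sequences rather than a ready-made expression construct. The associated publication concerns uniform vascular-endothelial-cell-specific gene expression in embryonic and adult transgenic mice, which suggests that the promoter and intronic enhancer fragments from this clone are intended for building transgenes that direct expression specifically to endothelial cells.
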