Addgene plasmid #35966: pg50-2.11 (#65)
Depositing lab: Thomas Sato. Depositing organization: Beth Israel Deaconess Medical Center. Publication: Uniform vascular-endothelial-cell-specific gene expression in both embryonic and adult transgenic mice. Schlaeger TM, Bartunkova S, Lawitts JA, Teichmann G, Risau W, Deutsch U, Sato TN. Proc Natl Acad Sci U S A. 1997 Apr 1;94(7):3058-63. 10.1073/pnas.94.7.3058 PubMed 9096345.
Backbone
  Vector backbone: pBluescript II SK (+)
  Backbone manufacturer: Stratagene
  Backbone size w/o insert (bp): 3000
Growth in bacteria
  Bacterial resistance: Ampicillin, 100 μg/mL
  Growth temperature: 37°C
  Growth strain: XL1 Blue
  Growth instructions: This plasmid is not very stable (the bacteria lose or even rearrange it quite often). Pool miniprep-DNA from freshly transformed bacteria instead of midi- or maxiprep.
  Copy number: Low Copy
Gene/Insert
  Gene/Insert name: Tie2 promoter-1st exon-1st intron
  Species: M. musculus (mouse)
  Insert size (bp): 17000
Terms and licenses: Academic/Nonprofit Terms; Industry Terms: Not Available to Industry
Depositor comments: TIE2 genomic subclone DNA containing the 10kb enhancer fragment (NaeI-SalI or NotI) The depositing laboratory recommends digesting plasmid DNA obtained by minipreps with NaeI+SalI or NotI to verify the presence of the 10 kb enhancer fragment.
How to cite: pg50-2.11 (#65) was a gift from Thomas Sato (Addgene plasmid # 35966 ; http://n2t.net/addgene:35966 ; RRID:Addgene_35966)
